Addgene plasmid #212069: 5'-3xFLAG Msl1+exon minimal CMV pCDNA5
Purpose: LR vector for integration of Msl1+exon(48nt) into N2a FRT rtTA3 expression cells
Depositing lab: Benjamin Blencowe. Depositing organization: University of Toronto. Publication: Systematic analysis of alternative exon-dependent interactome remodeling reveals multitasking functions of gene regulatory factors. Roth JF, Braunschweig U, Wu M, Li JD, Lin ZY, Larsen B, Weatheritt RJ, Gingras AC, Blencowe BJ. Mol Cell. 2023 Dec 7;83(23):4222-4238.e10. doi: 10.1016/j.molcel.2023.10.034. PubMed 38065061.
Backbone
  Vector backbone: 5'-3xFLAG minimal CMV pCDNA5
  Vector type: Mammalian Expression
Growth in bacteria
  Bacterial resistance: Ampicillin, 100 μg/mL
  Growth temperature: 37°C
  Growth strain: DH5alpha
  Copy number: High Copy
Gene/Insert
  Gene/Insert name: Msl1+exon(48nt) (alt name: NP_082998.2)
  Species: M. musculus (mouse)
  Entrez Gene: Msl1 (a.k.a. Msl-1, AA682082, 2810017F12Rik, 4121402D02Rik, 4930463F05Rik)
  Cloning method: Gateway Cloning
Terms and licenses: Academic/Nonprofit Terms; Industry Terms: Not Available to Industry
How to cite: 5'-3xFLAG Msl1+exon minimal CMV pCDNA5 was a gift from Benjamin Blencowe (Addgene plasmid # 212069 ; http://n2t.net/addgene:212069 ; RRID:Addgene_212069)
