[The description below was written by a language model from this plasmid's Addgene catalogue record and pLannotate feature annotations shown in this document.]
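Description:
5'-3xFLAG Msl1+exon minimal CMV pCDNA5 is a mammalian expression plasmid built on a pcDNA5-type Flp-recombination backbone and generated by a Gateway LR reaction. It is intended for site-specific integration of a tagged mouse Msl1 isoform into N2a cells that carry a genomic FRT site and express the rtTA3 transactivator. In bacteria it replicates from a high-copy ColE1/pUC-type origin and is selected with ampicillin through the bla gene. Remnants of an f1 origin, lac regulatory elements, a bom region and a ble fragment are also annotated in the backbone.

The expression cassette is driven by a tetracycline-responsive promoter, annotated as repeated tet operator fragments followed by a minimal CMV-type core, so transcription depends on rtTA3 and should be doxycycline-inducible. Downstream lies an N-terminal FLAG epitope; the name indicates 3xFLAG, although the annotation flags only a single FLAG unit. This is followed by attB1, the Msl1 coding sequence, attB2 and a bGH polyadenylation signal. The insert is the Msl1 variant that includes a 48-nucleotide alternative exon. Msl1 is a component of the MSL histone acetyltransferase complex responsible for H4K16 acetylation.

Next to the cassette, an FRT site sits directly upstream of a hygromycin resistance gene with no annotated promoter, which is followed by an SV40 poly(A) signal. In Flp-In-style designs such as this appears to be, FLP-mediated recombination into the genomic FRT site places the marker behind a resident promoter, so hygromycin resistance reports correct single-copy integration. According to the associated publication's title, the construct belongs to a study of how alternative exons remodel protein interactomes, and the FLAG tag would suit comparison of exon-included and exon-skipped isoforms.
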