Features (pLannotate 1.2.2; 24 found; start..end, strand, type, name):
    458..583     +  CDS            ble (fragment): BLE_KLEPN - Experimental evidence at protein level: Swiss-Prot protein existence level 1. Binding protein with a strong affinity to the bleomycin family of antibiotics. Binds to CL990; an antimitotic-antibiotic compound. From Klebsiella pneumoniae.
    578..699     +  polyA_signal   SV40 poly(A) signal: SV40 polyadenylation signal
    772..788     -  protein_bind   lac operator: The lac repressor binds to the lac operator to inhibit transcription in E. coli. This inhibition can be relieved by adding lactose or isopropyl-β-D-thiogalactopyranoside (IPTG). lac repressor encoded by lacI
    796..826     -  promoter       lac promoter: promoter for the E. coli lac operon
    841..862     -  protein_bind   CAP binding site: CAP binding activates transcription in the presence of cAMP. E. coli catabolite activator protein
    875..967     -  CDS            lacI (fragment): lac repressor; lacI; The lac repressor binds to the lac operator to inhibit transcription in E. coli. This inhibition can be relieved by adding lactose or isopropyl-β-D-thiogalactopyranoside (IPTG).
   1150..1738    -  rep_origin     ori: high-copy-number ColE1/pMB1/pBR322/pUC origin of replication
   1909..2769    -  CDS            AmpR: β-lactamase; bla; confers resistance to ampicillin, carbenicillin, and related antibiotics
   2770..2874    -  promoter       AmpR promoter: bla
   2933..2985    -  misc_feature   bom (fragment): basis of mobility region from pBR322
   3166..3186    +  promoter       tight TRE promoter (fragment): Tet-responsive promoter PTight, consisting of seven tet operator sequences followed by the minimal CMV promoter
   3203..3223    +  promoter       tight TRE promoter (fragment): Tet-responsive promoter PTight, consisting of seven tet operator sequences followed by the minimal CMV promoter
   3240..3260    +  promoter       tight TRE promoter (fragment): Tet-responsive promoter PTight, consisting of seven tet operator sequences followed by the minimal CMV promoter
   3277..3297    +  promoter       tight TRE promoter (fragment): Tet-responsive promoter PTight, consisting of seven tet operator sequences followed by the minimal CMV promoter
   3305..3350    +  promoter       TRE3GV promoter (fragment): 3rd-generation Tet-responsive promoter that can be activated by binding of Tet-On® 3G, optimized for retroviral and lentiviral vectors
   3494..3517    +  CDS            FLAG: FLAG® epitope tag, followed by an enterokinase cleavage site
   3519..3536    +  protein_bind   attB1 (fragment): mutant version of attB; core recombination site for the Gateway® BP reaction BP Clonase™
   3545..5389    +  CDS            Msl1: MSL1_MOUSE - Also known as Msl1l1. Experimental evidence at protein level: Swiss-Prot protein existence level 1. Component of histone acetyltransferase complex responsible for the majority of histone H4 acetylation at 'Lys-16' (H4K16ac) which is implicated in the formation of higher-order chromatin structure (PubMed:24913909). Greatly enhances MSL2 E3 ubiquitin ligase activity, promoting monoubiquitination of histone H2B at 'Lys-35' (H2BK34Ub) (By similarity). This modification in turn stimulates histone H3 methylation at 'Lys-5' (H3K4me) and 'Lys-80' (H3K79me) and leads to gene activation, in
   5394..5418    -  protein_bind   attB2: mutant version of attB; recombination site for the Gateway® BP reaction BP Clonase™
   5466..5690    +  polyA_signal   bGH poly(A) signal: bovine growth hormone polyadenylation signal
   5694..5715    +  promoter       SV40 promoter (fragment): SV40 enhancer and early promoter
   5736..5969    +  rep_origin     f1 ori (fragment) (sequence partly withheld): f1 bacteriophage origin of replication; arrow indicates direction of (+) strand synthesis
   5974..6021    +  protein_bind   FRT: FLP-mediated recombination occurs in the 8-bp core sequence TCTAGAAA (Turan and Bode, 2011). FLP recombinase from the Saccharomyces cerevisiae 2μ plasmid
   6029..448     +  CDS            HygR (across the origin): hygromycin B phosphotransferase confers resistance to hygromycin
>Addgene plasmid #212069 | 5'-3xFLAG Msl1+exon minimal CMV pCDNA5 | addgene full sequence | sequence record 420990 | Addgene NGS Result
CCTCGTGCACGCGGATTTCGGCTCCAACAATGTCCTGACGGACAATGGCCGCATAACAGCGGTCATTGAC
TGGAGCGAGGCGATGTTCGGGGATTCCCAATACGAGGTCGCCAACATCTTCTTCTGGAGGCCGTGGTTGG
CTTGTATGGAGCAGCAGACGCGCTACTTCGAGCGGAGGCATCCGGAGCTTGCAGGATCGCCGCGGCTCCG
GGCGTATATGCTCCGCATTGGTCTTGACCAACTCTATCAGAGCTTGGTTGACGGCAATTTCGATGATGCA
GCTTGGGCGCAGGGTCGATGCGACGCAATCGTCCGATCCGGAGCCGGGACTGTCGGGCGTACACAAATCG
CCCGCAGAAGCGCGGCCGTCTGGACCGATGGCTGTGTAGAAGTACTCGCCGATAGTGGAAACCGACGCCC
CAGCACTCGTCCGAGGGCAAAGGAATAGCACGTACTACGAGATTTCGATTCCACCGCCGCCTTCTATGAA
AGGTTGGGCTTCGGAATCGTTTTCCGGGACGCCGGCTGGATGATCCTCCAGCGCGGGGATCTCATGCTGG
AGTTCTTCGCCCACCCCAACTTGTTTATTGCAGCTTATAATGGTTACAAATAAAGCAATAGCATCACAAA
TTTCACAAATAAAGCATTTTTTTCACTGCATTCTAGTTGTGGTTTGTCCAAACTCATCAATGTATCTTAT
CATGTCTGTATACCGTCGACCTCTAGCTAGAGCTTGGCGTAATCATGGTCATAGCTGTTTCCTGTGTGAA
ATTGTTATCCGCTCACAATTCCACACAACATACGAGCCGGAAGCATAAAGTGTAAAGCCTGGGGTGCCTA
ATGAGTGAGCTAACTCACATTAATTGCGTTGCGCTCACTGCCCGCTTTCCAGTCGGGAAACCTGTCGTGC
CAGCTGCATTAATGAATCGGCCAACGCGCGGGGAGAGGCGGTTTGCGTATTGGGCGCTCTTCCGCTTCCT
CGCTCACTGACTCGCTGCGCTCGGTCGTTCGGCTGCGGCGAGCGGTATCAGCTCACTCAAAGGCGGTAAT
ACGGTTATCCACAGAATCAGGGGATAACGCAGGAAAGAACATGTGAGCAAAAGGCCAGCAAAAGGCCAGG
AACCGTAAAAAGGCCGCGTTGCTGGCGTTTTTCCATAGGCTCCGCCCCCCTGACGAGCATCACAAAAATC
GACGCTCAAGTCAGAGGTGGCGAAACCCGACAGGACTATAAAGATACCAGGCGTTTCCCCCTGGAAGCTC
CCTCGTGCGCTCTCCTGTTCCGACCCTGCCGCTTACCGGATACCTGTCCGCCTTTCTCCCTTCGGGAAGC
GTGGCGCTTTCTCATAGCTCACGCTGTAGGTATCTCAGTTCGGTGTAGGTCGTTCGCTCCAAGCTGGGCT
GTGTGCACGAACCCCCCGTTCAGCCCGACCGCTGCGCCTTATCCGGTAACTATCGTCTTGAGTCCAACCC
GGTAAGACACGACTTATCGCCACTGGCAGCAGCCACTGGTAACAGGATTAGCAGAGCGAGGTATGTAGGC
GGTGCTACAGAGTTCTTGAAGTGGTGGCCTAACTACGGCTACACTAGAAGAACAGTATTTGGTATCTGCG
CTCTGCTGAAGCCAGTTACCTTCGGAAAAAGAGTTGGTAGCTCTTGATCCGGCAAACAAACCACCGCTGG
TAGCGGTGGTTTTTTTGTTTGCAAGCAGCAGATTACGCGCAGAAAAAAAGGATCTCAAGAAGATCCTTTG
ATCTTTTCTACGGGGTCTGACGCTCAGTGGAACGAAAACTCACGTTAAGGGATTTTGGTCATGAGATTAT
CAAAAAGGATCTTCACCTAGATCCTTTTAAATTAAAAATGAAGTTTTAAATCAATCTAAAGTATATATGA
GTAAACTTGGTCTGACAGTTACCAATGCTTAATCAGTGAGGCACCTATCTCAGCGATCTGTCTATTTCGT
TCATCCATAGTTGCCTGACTCCCCGTCGTGTAGATAACTACGATACGGGAGGGCTTACCATCTGGCCCCA
GTGCTGCAATGATACCGCGAGACCCACGCTCACCGGCTCCAGATTTATCAGCAATAAACCAGCCAGCCGG
AAGGGCCGAGCGCAGAAGTGGTCCTGCAACTTTATCCGCCTCCATCCAGTCTATTAATTGTTGCCGGGAA
GCTAGAGTAAGTAGTTCGCCAGTTAATAGTTTGCGCAACGTTGTTGCCATTGCTACAGGCATCGTGGTGT
CACGCTCGTCGTTTGGTATGGCTTCATTCAGCTCCGGTTCCCAACGATCAAGGCGAGTTACATGATCCCC
CATGTTGTGCAAAAAAGCGGTTAGCTCCTTCGGTCCTCCGATCGTTGTCAGAAGTAAGTTGGCCGCAGTG
TTATCACTCATGGTTATGGCAGCACTGCATAATTCTCTTACTGTCATGCCATCCGTAAGATGCTTTTCTG
TGACTGGTGAGTACTCAACCAAGTCATTCTGAGAATAGTGTATGCGGCGACCGAGTTGCTCTTGCCCGGC
GTCAATACGGGATAATACCGCGCCACATAGCAGAACTTTAAAAGTGCTCATCATTGGAAAACGTTCTTCG
GGGCGAAAACTCTCAAGGATCTTACCGCTGTTGAGATCCAGTTCGATGTAACCCACTCGTGCACCCAACT
GATCTTCAGCATCTTTTACTTTCACCAGCGTTTCTGGGTGAGCAAAAACAGGAAGGCAAAATGCCGCAAA
AAAGGGAATAAGGGCGACACGGAAATGTTGAATACTCATACTCTTCCTTTTTCAATATTATTGAAGCATT
TATCAGGGTTATTGTCTCATGAGCGGATACATATTTGAATGTATTTAGAAAAATAAACAAATAGGGGTTC
CGCGCACATTTCCCCGAAAAGTGCCACCTGACGTCGACGGATCGGGAGATCTCCCGATCCCCTATGGTGC
ACTCTCAGTACAATCTGCTCTGATGCCGCATAGTTAAGCCAGTATCTGCTCCCTGCTTGTGTGTTGGAGG
TCGCTGAGTAGTGCGCGAGCAAAATTTAAGCTACAACAAGGCAAGGCTTGACCGACAATTGCATGAAGAA
TCTGCTTAGGGTTAGGCGTTTTGCGCTGCTTCGCGATGTACGGGCCAGATATACGCGTCTCGAGGGATCC
AAGCTGGCCGCACGTCTCCCTATCAGTGATAGAGAAGTCGACACGTCTCGAGCTCCCTATCAGTGATAGA
GAAGGTACGTCTAGAACGTCTCCCTATCAGTGATAGAGAAGTCGACACGTCTCGAGCTCCCTATCAGTGA
TAGAGAAGGTACCCCCTATATAAGCAGAGCTCGTTTAGTGAACCGTCAGATCGCCTGGAGACGCCATCCA
CGCTGTTTTGACCTCCATAGAAGACACCGGGACCGATCCAGCCTCCGCGGAGGCTGGATCCTCTAGCGTT
TAAACTTAAGCTTCCACCATGGACTACAAAGACCATGACGGTGATACATATGATCATGACATCGATTACA
AGGATGACGATGACAAGACAAGTTTGTACAAAAAAGTTGGCACCACCATGAGATCCGCAGTGTTCAAGGC
GGCCGCGGCCCCTGCCGGCGGCAACCCCGAGCAGCGACTGGACTACGAGCGGGCTGCGGCGCTGGGCGGG
CCCGAGGACGAGTCCGGGGCGGCCGAAGCCCATTTCCTCCCCCGGCATCGTAAGCTCAAGGAGCCGGGGC
CCCCGCTGGCCTCTTCCCAGGGCGGGAGCCCCTCGCCCTCTCCAGCCGGCTGCGGCGGCGGCAAGGGCCG
GGGCTTGTTACTCCCAGCCGGGGCGGCCCCCGGGCAGCAGGAAGAGAGCTGGGGCGGTTCGGTGCCCTTG
CCCTGTCCGCCCCCAGCTACTAAACAAGCCGGCATCGGCGGGGAGCCAGTCGCAGCCGGCGCTGGCTGCA
GCCCCCGGCCCAAGTATCAGGCGGTGCTGCCCATTCAGACGGGCTCTATCGTGGTGGCGGCGGCCAAAGA
GCCTACGCCCTGGGCTGGGGACAAGGGTGGGGCGGCTCCCCCAGCTGCCACCGCCTCGGACCCGGCGGGA
CCCCCACCACTACCTCTGCCCGGGCCACCACCCCTCGCGCCCACCGCCACTGCTGGGACCCTGGCGGCCA
GTGAGGGCAGATGGAAGAGTATAAGGAAGAGCCCTCTCGGGGGTGGCGGCGGCTCGGGAGCCTCCAGTCA
GGCCGCCTGCCTCAAACAGATCCTTCTGCTGCAATTGGACCTCATCGAACAGCAGCAGCAGCAGTTGCAG
GCCAAGGAGAAGGAGATAGAGGAGCTGAAGTCCGAGAGAGATACGCTCCTTGCTCGGATTGAACGTATGG
AAAGGCGGATGCAGCTGGTGAAGAGGGATAACGAGAAGGAAAGGCACAAGCTGCTCCAGGGCTATGAACC
TGAAGAGAGAGAGGAAGCAGAGTTGTCTGAGAAAATTAAATTGGAGCGCCAGCCGGAGCTTTGCGAGACC
TCCCAGGCTCTGCCTTCCAAGCCTTTCTCATGTGGCCGGAGTGGAAAGGGACACAAAAGGAAAACCCCAT
TTGGAAATACAGAAAGAAAGACTCCTGTTAAAAAGCTGGCTCCTGAATTTTCAAAAGTCAAAACAAAAAC
TCCTAAGCACTCTCCCATTAAAGAGGAACCCTGTGGTTCCATATCAGAAACTGTTTGTAAACGTGAATTG
AGGAGCCAAGAAACCCCAGAAAAGCCCCGGTCTTCAGTGGATACCCCACCAAGACTCTCGACTCCCCAAA
AGGGACCCAGCACCCACCCCAAGGAGAAAGCCTTCTCAAGTGAGATGGAAGATTTGCCGTACCTTTCCAC
CACAGAAATGTATTTGTGTCGTTGGCACCAGCCTCCCCCATCACCGTTACCATTACGGGAATCCTCTCCA
AAGAAGGAGGAGACTGTAGCAAGGTGTCTGATGCCATCAAGTGTTGCAGGAGAAACTTCAGTCTTGGCTG
TTCCTTCTTGGAGGGACCACTCAGTAGAGCCTCTAAGGGACCCAAATCCTTCAGACATTTTGGAGAACCT
GGATGACAGTGTATTTTCAAAGAGGCATGCAAAACTGGAGCTAGACGAGAAGAGGAGAAAACGATGGGAT
ATTCAGAGGATCAGGGAACAAAGAATTTTACAGCGACTGCAGCTCAGAATGTATAAAAAGAAAGGAATTC
AGGAATCTGAGCCTGAGGTTACCTCATTTTTCCCTGAGCCAGATGATGTTGAAAGTTTGCTGATTACCCC
CTTCTTGCCTGTTGTAGCATTTGGACGGCCATTGCCAAAATTAGCTCCACAGAACTTTGAACTACCCTGG
TTGGATGAGCGAAGCCGTTGCAGGTTGGAGATCCAGAAGAAGCACACACCTCACCGGACCTGTAGGAAGT
AGTACCCAACTTTCTTGTACAAAGTGGTCTGACTCGAGTCTAGAGGGCCCGTTTAAACCCGCTGATCAGC
CTCGACTGTGCCTTCTAGTTGCCAGCCATCTGTTGTTTGCCCCTCCCCCGTGCCTTCCTTGACCCTGGAA
GGTGCCACTCCCACTGTCCTTTCCTAATAAAATGAGGAAATTGCATCGCATTGTCTGAGTAGGTGTCATT
CTATTCTGGGGGGTGGGGTGGGGCAGGACAGCAAGGGGGAGGATTGGGAAGACAATAGCAGGCATGCTGG
GGATGCGGTGGGCTCTATGGCTTCTGAGGCGGAAAGAACCAGCTGGGGCTCTAGGGGGTATCCCC
[124 nt withheld, positions 5736-5859]
C
[91 nt withheld, positions 5861-5951]
AGGGTGATGGTTCACGTACCTAGAAGTTCCTATTCCGAAGTTCCTATTCTCTAGAAAGTATAGGAACTTC
CTTGGCCAAAAAGCCTGAACTCACCGCGACGTCTGTCGAGAAGTTTCTGATCGAAAAGTTCGACAGCGTC
TCCGACCTGATGCAGCTCTCGGAGGGCGAAGAATCTCGTGCTTTCAGCTTCGATGTAGGAGGGCGTGGAT
ATGTCCTGCGGGTAAATAGCTGCGCCGATGGTTTCTACAAAGATCGTTATGTTTATCGGCACTTTGCATC
GGCCGCGCTCCCGATTCCGGAAGTGCTTGACATTGGGGAGTTCAGCGAGAGCCTGACCTATTGCATCTCC
CGCCGTGCACAGGGTGTCACGTTGCAAGACCTGCCTGAAACCGAACTGCCCGCTGTTCTGCAGCCGGTCG
CGGAGGCCATGGATGCGATCGCTGCGGCCGATCTTAGCCAGACGAGCGGGTTCGGCCCATTCGGACCGCA
AGGAATCGGTCAATACACTACATGGCGTGATTTCATATGCGCGATTGCTGATCCCCATGTGTATCACTGG
CAAACTGTGATGGACGACACCGTCAGTGCGTCCGTCGCGCAGGCTCTCGATGAGCTGATGCTTTGGGCCG
AGGACTGCCCCGAAGTCCGGCA
